Addgene plasmid #20275: pSirt6-GFP
Depositing lab: Leonard Guarente. Depositing organization: Massachusetts Institute of Technology. Publication: Mouse Sir2 homolog SIRT6 is a nuclear ADP-ribosyltransferase. Liszt G, Ford E, Kurtev M, Guarente L. J Biol Chem. 2005 Jun 3. 280(22):21313-20. 10.1074/jbc.M413296200 PubMed 15795229.
Backbone
  Vector backbone: pEGFP-N1
  Backbone manufacturer: Clontech
  Backbone size w/o insert (bp): 4700
  Vector type: Mammalian Expression
  Selectable markers: Neomycin (select with G418)
Growth in bacteria
  Bacterial resistance: Kanamycin, 50 μg/mL
  Growth temperature: 37°C
  Growth strain: DH5alpha
  Copy number: High Copy
Gene/Insert
  Gene/Insert name: Sirt6
  Species: M. musculus (mouse)
  Insert size (bp): 1004
  GenBank ID: NM_181586
  Entrez Gene: Sirt6 (a.k.a. 2810449N18Rik, Sir2l6, mSIRT6)
  Tag / fusion protein: GFP (C terminal on backbone)
  Cloning method: Restriction Enzyme
  Sequencing primers: 5′ n/a
Terms and licenses: Academic/Nonprofit Terms; Industry Terms: Not Available to Industry
How to cite: pSirt6-GFP was a gift from Leonard Guarente (Addgene plasmid # 20275 ; http://n2t.net/addgene:20275 ; RRID:Addgene_20275)
