[The description below was written by a language model from this plasmid's Addgene catalogue record and pLannotate feature annotations shown in this document.]
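Description:
pSirt6-GFP is a mammalian expression plasmid built on the Clontech pEGFP-N1 backbone, carrying the mouse Sirt6 coding sequence fused at its C terminus to EGFP. In the sequenced record of about 5.9 kb, the human cytomegalovirus immediate-early enhancer and promoter sit upstream of a remnant of the multiple cloning site, followed by the roughly 1 kb Sirt6 open reading frame. The EGFP coding sequence starts a short linker distance downstream, and the SV40 polyadenylation signal terminates the transcript. The insert was introduced by restriction cloning, though the sites used are not recorded. About 170 nt between the cloning site fragment and the start of the annotated Sirt6 coding sequence carry no annotation, and the record does not say what this stretch contains.

The plasmid replicates at high copy in E. coli from a pUC-type ColE1 origin and also carries an f1 origin, which allows single-stranded DNA production. A single Tn5 aminoglycoside phosphotransferase gene (NeoR/KanR) provides selection in both hosts. A bacterial bla-type promoter drives it for kanamycin resistance in E. coli, and the SV40 enhancer/early promoter drives it for G418 selection of stably transfected mammalian cells, with the HSV TK polyadenylation signal downstream. The short annotated fragments of large T antigen, ble and the bGH poly(A) signal are probably backbone remnants or sequence-similarity hits rather than functional elements.

Sirt6 is a mouse Sir2 homolog annotated as an NAD-dependent deacetylase, and the associated publication characterises it as a nuclear ADP-ribosyltransferase. The fluorescent fusion is suited to visualising the subcellular localisation of Sirt6 in transfected mammalian cells and to overexpressing it there.
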