Features (pLannotate 1.2.2; 15 found; start..end, strand, type, name):
     61..364     +  enhancer       CMV enhancer: human cytomegalovirus immediate early enhancer
    365..568     +  promoter       CMV promoter: human cytomegalovirus (CMV) immediate early promoter
    591..634     +  misc_feature   MCS (fragment): multiple cloning site
    807..1808    +  CDS            Sirt6: SIR6_MOUSE - Also known as Sir2l6. Experimental evidence at protein level: Swiss-Prot protein existence level 1. NAD-dependent protein deacetylase involved in various processes including telomere maintenance and gene expression, and consequently has roles in genomic stability, cell senescence and apoptosis (PubMed:16439206, PubMed:19220062, PubMed:19135889, PubMed:19597350). Has very weak deacetylase activity and can bind NAD(+) in the absence of acetylated substrate (By similarity). Has deacetylase activity towards histone H3K9Ac and H3K56Ac (PubMed:19135889, PubMed:19597350). Modulates acety
   1830..2549    +  CDS            EGFP: the original enhanced GFP (Yang et al., 1996) mammalian codon-optimized
   2566..2649    +  CDS            large T antigen (fragment): large T antigen from SV40 (simian virus 40)
   2672..2793    +  polyA_signal   SV40 poly(A) signal: SV40 polyadenylation signal
   2827..3255    -  rep_origin     f1 ori (sequence partly withheld): f1 bacteriophage origin of replication; arrow indicates direction of (+) strand synthesis
   3282..3386    +  promoter       AmpR promoter: bla
   3388..3745    +  promoter       SV40 promoter: SV40 enhancer and early promoter
   3780..4574    +  CDS            NeoR/KanR: aminoglycoside phosphotransferase from Tn5; aph(3')-II (or nptII); confers resistance to neomycin, kanamycin, and G418 (Geneticin®)
   4595..4747    +  CDS            ble (fragment): BLE_KLEPN - Experimental evidence at protein level: Swiss-Prot protein existence level 1. Binding protein with a strong affinity to the bleomycin family of antibiotics. Binds to CL990; an antimitotic-antibiotic compound. From Klebsiella pneumoniae.
   4806..4853    +  polyA_signal   HSV TK poly(A) signal: herpes simplex virus thymidine kinase polyadenylation signal (Cole and Stacy, 1985)
   4944..4960    -  polyA_signal   bGH poly(A) signal (fragment): bovine growth hormone polyadenylation signal
   5182..5770    +  rep_origin     ori: high-copy-number ColE1/pMB1/pBR322/pUC origin of replication
>Addgene plasmid #20275 | pSirt6-GFP | addgene full sequence | sequence record 358184 | NGS 5'-nnnn-3'
TAGTTATTAATAGTAATCAATTACGGGGTCATTAGTTCATAGCCCATATATGGAGTTCCGCGTTACATAA
CTTACGGTAAATGGCCCGCCTGGCTGACCGCCCAACGACCCCCGCCCATTGACGTCAATAATGACGTATG
TTCCCATAGTAACGCCAATAGGGACTTTCCATTGACGTCAATGGGTGGAGTATTTACGGTAAACTGCCCA
CTTGGCAGTACATCAAGTGTATCATATGCCAAGTACGCCCCCTATTGACGTCAATGACGGTAAATGGCCC
GCCTGGCATTATGCCCAGTACATGACCTTATGGGACTTTCCTACTTGGCAGTACATCTACGTATTAGTCA
TCGCTATTACCATGGTGATGCGGTTTTGGCAGTACATCAATGGGCGTGGATAGCGGTTTGACTCACGGGG
ATTTCCAAGTCTCCACCCCATTGACGTCAATGGGAGTTTGTTTTGGCACCAAAATCAACGGGACTTTCCA
AAATGTCGTAACAACTCCGCCCCATTGACGCAAATGGGCGGTAGGCGTGTACGGTGGGAGGTCTATATAA
GCAGAGCTGGTTTAGTGAACCGTCAGATCCGCTAGCGCTACCGGACTCAGATCTCGAGCTCAAGCTTCGA
ATTCCGCCATGCGCTCTGGAAAGAATGCTGTTTTTCACCTCCACGTACCCACCCCACCCTCAGGCACGTA
TCTAGGGAAGGCGGCTACTCTTTCCCGACCGTCCCTTCACCACTTCCGGCGGAAGCGGCCTCAACAAGGG
AAACTTTATTGTTCCCGTGCGGCAGCGCCGGCGACGATGTCGGTGAATTATGCAGCAGGGTTGTCGCCTT
ACGCGGATAAGGGCAAGTGCGGGCTGCCCGAGATCTTCGACCCACCAGAGGAGCTGGAACGCAAGGTGTG
GGAGCTGGCCCGGCTAATGTGGCAGTCCTCCAGCGTGGTTTTCCACACGGGCGCCGGCATCAGCACCGCC
TCTGGCATCCCCGACTTCAGAGGCCCCCATGGCGTGTGGACCATGGAGGAACGCGGCCTGGCCCCCAAGT
TTGACACCACCTTCGAGAATGCTCGGCCCTCGAAGACCCACATGGCCCTGGTTCAGCTAGAACGCATGGG
CTTCCTCAGCTTCCTGGTCAGCCAGAACGTAGACGGGCTGCACGTGCGCTCGGGCTTCCCCAGGGACAAG
CTGGCAGAGCTGCACGGAAACATGTTTGTAGAGGAATGTCCCAAGTGTAAGACGCAGTACGTCAGAGACA
CGGTTGTGGGCACCATGGGCCTCAAGGCCACAGGCCGGCTCTGCACCGTGGCCAAGACCAGGGGACTTCG
GGCCTGTAGAGGGGAGCTGAGAGACACCATTCTGGACTGGGAGGACTCGTTGCCTGACCGGGACCTGATG
CTCGCTGATGAGGCCAGCAGGACCGCAGACCTGTCTGTCACCCTGGGTACCTCGCTGCAGATCCGCCCCA
GTGGGAACCTGCCCCTTGCCACTAAGCGCCGAGGAGGCCGTCTGGTCATTGTCAACCTGCAACCCACAAA
ACATGACCGCCAGGCTGACCTGCGCATCCACGGCTACGTGGATGAGGTGATGTGCAGACTCATGAAGCAT
CTGGGGCTGGAGATTCCAGCCTGGGATGGACCCTGCGTGCTAGACAAAGCCCTGCCACCTCTGCCTCGCC
CAGTAGCACTCAAGGCTGAGCCCCCCGTGCATCTCAATGGTGCAGTGCATGTTTCGTATAAGTCCAAGCC
CAACAGCCCTATACTCCACAGGCCCCCCAAAAGAGTGAAGACCGAGGCTGCCCCCAGCCGGGATCCACCG
GTCGCCACCATGGTGAGCAAGGGCGAGGAGCTGTTCACCGGGGTGGTGCCCATCCTGGTCGAGCTGGACG
GCGACGTAAACGGCCACAAGTTCAGCGTGTCCGGCGAGGGCGAGGGCGATGCCACCTACGGCAAGCTGAC
CCTGAAGTTCATCTGCACCACCGGCAAGCTGCCCGTGCCCTGGCCCACCCTCGTGACCACCCTGACCTAC
GGCGTGCAGTGCTTCAGCCGCTACCCCGACCACATGAAGCAGCACGACTTCTTCAAGTCCGCCATGCCCG
AAGGCTACGTCCAGGAGCGCACCATCTTCTTCAAGGACGACGGCAACTACAAGACCCGCGCCGAGGTGAA
GTTCGAGGGCGACACCCTGGTGAACCGCATCGAGCTGAAGGGCATCGACTTCAAGGAGGACGGCAACATC
CTGGGGCACAAGCTGGAGTACAACTACAACAGCCACAACGTCTATATCATGGCCGACAAGCAGAAGAACG
GCATCAAGGTGAACTTCAAGATCCGCCACAACATCGAGGACGGCAGCGTGCAGCTCGCCGACCACTACCA
GCAGAACACCCCCATCGGCGACGGCCCCGTGCTGCTGCCCGACAACCACTACCTGAGCACCCAGTCCGCC
CTGAGCAAAGACCCCAACGAGAAGCGCGATCACATGGTCCTGCTGGAGTTCGTGACCGCCGCCGGGATCA
CTCTCGGCATGGACGAGCTGTACAAGTAAAGCGGCCGCGACTCTAGATCATAATCAGCCATACCACATTT
GTAGAGGTTTTACTTGCTTTAAAAAACCTCCCACACCTCCCCCTGAACCTGAAACATAAAATGAATGCAA
TTGTTGTTGTTAACTTGTTTATTGCAGCTTATAATGGTTACAAATAAAGCAATAGCATCACAAATTTCAC
AAATAAAGCATTTTTTTCACTGCATTCTAGTTGTGGTTTGTCCAAACTCATCAATGTATCTTAAGGCGTA
AATTGTAAGCGTTAATATTTTGTTAAAATTCGCGTTAAATTTTTGTTAAATCAGCTCATTTTTTAACCAA
TAGGCCGAAATCGGCAAAATCCCTTATAAATCAAAAGAATAGACCGAGATAGGGT
[37 nt withheld, positions 2926-2962]
AAAGAACGTGGACTCCAACGTCAAAGG
[49 nt withheld, positions 2990-3038]
T
[91 nt withheld, positions 3040-3130]
G
[124 nt withheld, positions 3132-3255]
CAGGTGGCACTTTTCGGGGAAATGTGCGCGGAACCCCTATTTGTTTATTTTTCTAAATACATTCAAATAT
GTATCCGCTCATGAGACAATAACCCTGATAAATGCTTCAATAATATTGAAAAAGGAAGAGTCCTGAGGCG
GAAAGAACCAGCTGTGGAATGTGTGTCAGTTAGGGTGTGGAAAGTCCCCAGGCTCCCCAGCAGGCAGAAG
TATGCAAAGCATGCATCTCAATTAGTCAGCAACCAGGTGTGGAAAGTCCCCAGGCTCCCCAGCAGGCAGA
AGTATGCAAAGCATGCATCTCAATTAGTCAGCAACCATAGTCCCGCCCCTAACTCCGCCCATCCCGCCCC
TAACTCCGCCCAGTTCCGCCCATTCTCCGCCCCATGGCTGACTAATTTTTTTTATTTATGCAGAGGCCGA
GGCCGCCTCGGCCTCTGAGCTATTCCAGAAGTAGTGAGGAGGCTTTTTTGGAGGCCTAGGCTTTTGCAAA
GATCGATCAAGAGACAGGATGAGGATCGTTTCGCATGATTGAACAAGATGGATTGCACGCAGGTTCTCCG
GCCGCTTGGGTGGAGAGGCTATTCGGCTATGACTGGGCACAACAGACAATCGGCTGCTCTGATGCCGCCG
TGTTCCGGCTGTCAGCGCAGGGGCGCCCGGTTCTTTTTGTCAAGACCGACCTGTCCGGTGCCCTGAATGA
ACTGCAAGACGAGGCAGCGCGGCTATCGTGGCTGGCCACGACGGGCGTTCCTTGCGCAGCTGTGCTCGAC
GTTGTCACTGAAGCGGGAAGGGACTGGCTGCTATTGGGCGAAGTGCCGGGGCAGGATCTCCTGTCATCTC
ACCTTGCTCCTGCCGAGAAAGTATCCATCATGGCTGATGCAATGCGGCGGCTGCATACGCTTGATCCGGC
TACCTGCCCATTCGACCACCAAGCGAAACATCGCATCGAGCGAGCACGTACTCGGATGGAAGCCGGTCTT
GTCGATCAGGATGATCTGGACGAAGAGCATCAGGGGCTCGCGCCAGCCGAACTGTTCGCCAGGCTCAAGG
CGAGCATGCCCGACGGCGAGGATCTCGTCGTGACCCATGGCGATGCCTGCTTGCCGAATATCATGGTGGA
AAATGGCCGCTTTTCTGGATTCATCGACTGTGGCCGGCTGGGTGTGGCGGACCGCTATCAGGACATAGCG
TTGGCTACCCGTGATATTGCTGAAGAGCTTGGCGGCGAATGGGCTGACCGCTTCCTCGTGCTTTACGGTA
TCGCCGCTCCCGATTCGCAGCGCATCGCCTTCTATCGCCTTCTTGACGAGTTCTTCTGAGCGGGACTCTG
GGGTTCGAAATGACCGACCAAGCGACGCCCAACCTGCCATCACGAGATTTCGATTCCACCGCCGCCTTCT
ATGAAAGGTTGGGCTTCGGAATCGTTTTCCGGGACGCCGGCTGGATGATCCTCCAGCGCGGGGATCTCAT
GCTGGAGTTCTTCGCCCACCCTAGGGGGAGGCTAACTGAAACACGGAAGGAGACAATACCGGAAGGAACC
CGCGCTATGACGGCAATAAAAAGACAGAATAAAACGCACGGTGTTGGGTCGTTTGTTCATAAACGCGGGG
TTCGGTCCCAGGGCTGGCACTCTGTCGATACCCCACCGAGACCCCATTGGGGCCAATACGCCCGCGTTTC
TTCCTTTTCCCCACCCCACCCCCCAAGTTCGGGTGAAGGCCCAGGGCTCGCAGCCAACGTCGGGGCGGCA
GGCCCTGCCATAGCCTCAGGTTACTCATATATACTTTAGATTGATTTAAAACTTCATTTTTAATTTAAAA
GGATCTAGGTGAAGATCCTTTTTGATAATCTCATGACCAAAATCCCTTAACGTGAGTTTTCGTTCCACTG
AGCGTCAGACCCCGTAGAAAAGATCAAAGGATCTTCTTGAGATCCTTTTTTTCTGCGCGTAATCTGCTGC
TTGCAAACAAAAAAACCACCGCTACCAGCGGTGGTTTGTTTGCCGGATCAAGAGCTACCAACTCTTTTTC
CGAAGGTAACTGGCTTCAGCAGAGCGCAGATACCAAATACTGTTCTTCTAGTGTAGCCGTAGTTAGGCCA
CCACTTCAAGAACTCTGTAGCACCGCCTACATACCTCGCTCTGCTAATCCTGTTACCAGTGGCTGCTGCC
AGTGGCGATAAGTCGTGTCTTACCGGGTTGGACTCAAGACGATAGTTACCGGATAAGGCGCAGCGGTCGG
GCTGAACGGGGGGTTCGTGCACACAGCCCAGCTTGGAGCGAACGACCTACACCGAACTGAGATACCTACA
GCGTGAGCTATGAGAAAGCGCCACGCTTCCCGAAGGGAGAAAGGCGGACAGGTATCCGGTAAGCGGCAGG
GTCGGAACAGGAGAGCGCACGAGGGAGCTTCCAGGGGGAAACGCCTGGTATCTTTATAGTCCTGTCGGGT
TTCGCCACCTCTGACTTGAGCGTCGATTTTTGTGATGCTCGTCAGGGGGGCGGAGCCTATGGAAAAACGC
CAGCAACGCGGCCTTTTTACGGTTCCTGGCCTTTTGCTGGCCTTTTGCTCACATGTTCTTTCCTGCGTTA
TCCCCTGATTCTGTGGATAACCGTATTACCGCCATGCAT
