>Addgene plasmid #20275 | pSirt6-GFP | addgene partial sequence | sequence record 26119 | 20275 with EGFP-N
GCTCCTCGCCCTTGCTCACCATGGTGGCGACCGGTGGATCCCGGCTGGGGGCAGCCTCGGTCTTCACTCT
TTTGGGGGGCCTGTGGAGTATAGGGCTGTTGGGCTTGGACTTATACGAAACATGCACTGCACCATTGAGA
TGCACGGGGGGCTCAGCCTTGAGTGCTACTGGGCGAGGCAGAGGTGGCAGGGCTTTGTCTAGCACGCAGG
GTCCATCCCAGGCTGGAATCTCCAGCCCCAGATGCTTCATGAGTCTGCACATCACCTCATCCACGTAGCC
GTGGATGCGCAGGTCAGCCTGGCGGTCATGTTTTGTGGGTTGCAGGTTGACAATGACCAGACGGCCTCCT
CGGCGCTTAGTGGCAAGGGGCAGGTTCCCACTGGGGCGGATCTGCAGCGAGGTACCCAGGGTGACAGACA
GGTCTGCGGTCCTGCTGGCCTCATCAGCGAGCATCAGGTCCCGGTCAGGCAACGAGTCCTCCCAGTCCAG
AATGGTGTCTCTCAGCTCCCCTCTACAGGCCCGAAGTCCCCTGGTCTTGGCCACGGTGCAGAGCCGGCCT
GTGGCCTTGAGGCCCATGGTGCCCACAACCGTGTCTCTGACGTACTG
